Addgene plasmid #34263: KHBD00108
Depositing lab: Bart Deplancke. Depositing organization: Swiss Federal Institute of Technology (EPFL). Publication: Automated protein-DNA interaction screening of Drosophila regulatory elements. Korneel Hens, Jean-Daniel Feuz, Alina Isakova, Antonina Lagovitina, Andreas Massouras, Julien Bryois, Patrick Callaerts, Susan E. Celniker, Bart Deplancke. Nat Methods. 2011 Oct 30;8(12):1065-70. 10.1038/nmeth.1763 PubMed 22037703.
Backbone
  Vector backbone: pDONR221
  Backbone manufacturer: Invitrogen
  Backbone size w/o insert (bp): 2536
  Vector type: Gateway Donor Vector
Growth in bacteria
  Bacterial resistance: Kanamycin, 50 μg/mL
  Growth temperature: 37°C
  Growth strain: DH5alpha
  Copy number: High Copy
Gene/Insert
  Gene/Insert name: CG3850 (alt names: FBgn0033782; sug; sugarbabe)
  Species: D. melanogaster (fly)
  Insert size (bp): 1152
  Entrez Gene: sug (a.k.a. Dmel_CG3850, CG3850, Dmel\CG3850)
  Cloning method: Gateway Cloning
  Sequencing primers: 5′ M13F; 3′ M13R
Terms and licenses: Academic/Nonprofit Terms; Industry Terms: Not Available to Industry
Depositor comments: Please note that the ORFs in this collection were cloned open-ended (without a stop codon).
How to cite: KHBD00108 was a gift from Bart Deplancke (Addgene plasmid # 34263 ; http://n2t.net/addgene:34263 ; RRID:Addgene_34263)
