[The description below was written by a language model from this plasmid's Addgene catalogue record.]
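Description:
KHBD00108 is a Gateway clone built in the pDONR221 backbone, carrying the open reading frame of the Drosophila melanogaster gene CG3850, also known as sugarbabe (sug). The catalogue lists the vector type as a Gateway donor vector, but with the insert introduced by Gateway cloning, the plasmid functions in practice as an entry clone. In such clones the ORF is normally flanked by attL recombination sites that allow transfer into compatible destination vectors by an LR reaction, although no feature table is provided to confirm the exact sites present. The plasmid is maintained in standard E. coli cloning strains as a high-copy plasmid under kanamycin selection. The backbone without insert is recorded as about 2.5 kb and the insert as 1152 bp, and M13 forward and reverse primer sites flank the cloning region for sequence verification.

The record lists no promoter, tag or reporter. This fits the nature of pDONR-derived clones, which act as storage and shuttle vectors rather than expression constructs; expression depends on the destination vector chosen. The depositor notes that ORFs in this collection were cloned open-ended, without a stop codon. The sug coding sequence can therefore be moved into destination vectors that add C-terminal fusions, and any downstream vector must supply a stop codon. The clone belongs to a collection associated with automated screening of protein–DNA interactions at Drosophila regulatory elements, suggesting its intended use as a source of the coding sequence for such interaction assays.
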