>Addgene plasmid #34263 | KHBD00108 | depositor partial sequence | sequence record 40830 | KHBD00108 sequence 1152 bps
ATGGATATAATACAAAAGTCAATCTTCAACAGCGGCCCACACAGCAGAGGCATCTACGAGCCGCCTCTCG
GCTACTTTACGCCGTATAACACACCACCGTACATAGCCGCCTACTCGGATTCCGGCAGCTGGTTGGCGGA
TCACCACCAACACCACCAGCAGCAGCACCAGCAGCACCAGCAGCAGATGCAGCACATCAGGTTTCCCACG
CCGCCCATCACACCGCCGCGTCCCATCGCCGGATACGGATATCGTCAGCGCACCCAGTCCGTGATCATGA
AGGCTCGTGGCCAGCAGGACGAGCTCTGCCGCAGTCCAGTGGAGTTCCCCGACGACAGCAAGTCCTGCAG
CAGCAGCAGCGAGTGCGGCACCGCCAGCGATTTCGTATGCAACTGGACAGATTGCGATAGAGTTTTCGAC
ACCTTGGATGCACTGGCACAGCACGTGACCCAGCGACATGCGATCGCCAGCCTGACAGACGGACTCTACT
ATTGCCGCTGGCGGGGATGTCAGCGCAGCGAGCGAGGATTCAATGCCCGCTACAAGATGCTTGTCCATAC
CCGCACCCACACGAAGGAGAAGCCACATCGCTGTCACCTGTGCGAGAAGTCCTTCTCGCGGGCGGAGAAC
CTGAAGATCCACATTAGGTCACACTCGGGCGAGAAACCCTACAAGTGCAGCTTCGAGGGCTGCCAGAAGG
CGTACTCGAACTCCTCGGATCGTTTCAAGCACACGCGCACCCATTCGATGGAGAAGCCGTACATGTGCAA
AGTGGCCGGCTGCCAGAAGCGCTACACGGATCCGTCCTCGCTGCGAAAGCACGTCAAGACCTTCAAGCAC
AGCATCCACCTGATCGCCAGCCAGCCGCTCACTCTGCCCAGCGTACCCTGTCTCCTGGAGGCCAGCAGCG
AATCAGCGTTCACGTGTCTTCCCGCTGCCAGCAGTGTGGAGTCCACCAGCTCCTCCTCATCCGCCCGCTA
CTACGATGACTCCAACAATGAGCCCAGCGATTACTCGCTAAAACCCAAACAGGATGCGGAATTCTCGCCC
AGCTATTGGCTAGGCGATAGACAGCATAGCTATCTCCACAGCGAGGACTTCTTCGTTAAGATGGACGTGG
AGTCACCGCTCGACCTGCGCATCCATCGAATC
