>Addgene plasmid #34263 | KHBD00108 | addgene partial sequence | sequence record 41923 | M13-Rev 5'-CAGGAAACAGCTATGACC-3'
TTTATTTTGACTGATAGTGACCTGTTCGTTGCAACAAATTGATAAGCAATGCTTTCTTATAATGCCAACT
TTGTACAAGAAAGTTGGCAAGATTCGATGGATGCGCAGGTCGAGCGGTGACTCCACGTCCATCTTAACGA
AGAAGTCCTCGCTGTGGAGATAGCTATGCTGTCTATCGCCTAGCCAATAGCTGGGCGAGAATTCCGCATC
CTGTTTGGGTTTTAGCGAGTAATCGCTGGGCTCATTGTTGGAGTCATCGTAGTAGCGGGCGGATGAGGAG
GAGCTGGTGGACTCCACACTGCTGGCAGCGGGAAGACACGTGAACGCTGATTCGCTGCTGGCCTCCAGGA
GACAGGGTACGCTGGGCAGAGTGAGCGGCTGGCTGGCGATCAGGTGGATGCTGTGCTTGAAGGTCTTGAC
GTGCTTTCGCAGCGAGGACGGATCCGTGTAGCGCTTCTGGCAGCCGGCCACTTTGCACATGTACGGCTTC
TCCATCGAATGGGTGCGCGTGTGCTTGAAACGATCCGAGGAGTTCGAGTACGCCTTCTGGCAGCCCTCGA
AGCTGCACTTGTAGGGTTTCTCGCCCGAGTGTGACCTAATGTGGATCTTCAGGTTCTCCGCCCGCGAGAA
GGACTTCTCGCACAGGTGACAGCGATGTGGCTTCTCCTTCGTGTGGGTGCGGGTATGGACAAGCATCTTG
TAGCGGGCATTGAATCCTCGCTCGCTGCGCTGACATCCCC
